>Addgene plasmid #36914 | pJJH1295 | depositor full sequence | sequence record 46150 | pJJH1295 sequence 14796 bps
GGATCCCCTGAAAAGGCTGTTTAAGTTGGGTAAACCGCTCCCAGCCGACGACGAGCAAGACGAAGACAGA
AGACGCGCTCTGCTAGATGAAACAAAGGCGTGGTTTAGAGTAGGTATAACAGGCACTTTAGCAGTGGCCG
TGACGACCCGGTATGAGGTAGACAATATTACACCTGTCCTACTGGCATTGAGAACTTTTGCCCAGAGCAA
AAGAGCATTCCAAGCCATCAGAGGGGAAATAAAGCATCTCTACGGTGGTCCTAAATAGTCAGCATAGTAC
ATTTCATCTGACTAATACTACAACACCACCACCTCTAGAGAAGCTTCGTACGCTGCAGGTCGACATGGTG
AGCAAGGGCGAGGAGGATAACATGGCCATCATCAAGGAGTTCATGCGCTTCAAGGTGCACATGGAGGGCT
CCGTGAACGGCCACGAGTTCGAGATCGAGGGCGAGGGCGAGGGCCGCCCCTACGAGGGCACCCAGACCGC
CAAGCTGAAGGTGACCAAGGGTGGCCCCCTGCCCTTCGCCTGGGACATCCTGTCCCCTCAGTTCATGTAC
GGCTCCAAGGCCTACGTGAAGCACCCCGCCGACATCCCCGACTACTTGAAGCTGTCCTTCCCCGAGGGCT
TCAAGTGGGAGCGCGTGATGAACTTCGAGGACGGCGGCGTGGTGACCGTGACCCAGGACTCCTCCCTGCA
GGACGGCGAGTTCATCTACAAGGTGAAGCTGCGCGGCACCAACTTCCCCTCCGACGGCCCCGTAATGCAG
AAGAAGACCATGGGCTGGGAGGCCTCCTCCGAGCGGATGTACCCCGAGGACGGCGCCCTGAAGGGCGAGA
TCAAGCAGAGGCTGAAGCTGAAGGACGGCGGCCACTACGACGCTGAGGTCAAGACCACCTACAAGGCCAA
GAAGCCCGTGCAGCTGCCCGGCGCCTACAACGTCAACATCAAGTTGGACATCACCTCCCACAACGAGGAC
TACACCATCGTGGAACAGTACGAACGCGCCGAGGGCCGCCACTCCACCGGCGGCATGGACGAGCTGTACA
AGCTCGACATGGTGAGCAAGGGCGAGGAGGATAACATGGCCATCATCAAGGAGTTCATGCGCTTCAAGGT
GCACATGGAGGGCTCCGTGAACGGCCACGAGTTCGAGATCGAGGGCGAGGGCGAGGGCCGCCCCTACGAG
GGCACCCAGACCGCCAAGCTGAAGGTGACCAAGGGTGGCCCCCTGCCCTTCGCCTGGGACATCCTGTCCC
CTCAGTTCATGTACGGCTCCAAGGCCTACGTGAAGCACCCCGCCGACATCCCCGACTACTTGAAGCTGTC
CTTCCCCGAGGGCTTCAAGTGGGAGCGCGTGATGAACTTCGAGGACGGCGGCGTGGTGACCGTGACCCAG
GACTCCTCCCTGCAGGACGGCGAGTTCATCTACAAGGTGAAGCTGCGCGGCACCAACTTCCCCTCCGACG
GCCCCGTAATGCAGAAGAAGACCATGGGCTGGGAGGCCTCCTCCGAGCGGATGTACCCCGAGGACGGCGC
CCTGAAGGGCGAGATCAAGCAGAGGCTGAAGCTGAAGGACGGCGGCCACTACGACGCTGAGGTCAAGACC
ACCTACAAGGCCAAGAAGCCCGTGCAGCTGCCCGGCGCCTACAACGTCAACATCAAGTTGGACATCACCT
CCCACAACGAGGACTACACCATCGTGGAACAGTACGAACGCGCCGAGGGCCGCCACTCCACCGGCGGCAT
GGACGAGCTGTACAAGCTCGACATGGTGAGCAAGGGCGAGGAGGATAACATGGCCATCATCAAGGAGTTC
ATGCGCTTCAAGGTGCACATGGAGGGCTCCGTGAACGGCCACGAGTTCGAGATCGAGGGCGAGGGCGAGG
GCCGCCCCTACGAGGGCACCCAGACCGCCAAGCTGAAGGTGACCAAGGGTGGCCCCCTGCCCTTCGCCTG
GGACATCCTGTCCCCTCAGTTCATGTACGGCTCCAAGGCCTACGTGAAGCACCCCGCCGACATCCCCGAC
TACTTGAAGCTGTCCTTCCCCGAGGGCTTCAAGTGGGAGCGCGTGATGAACTTCGAGGACGGCGGCGTGG
TGACCGTGACCCAGGACTCCTCCCTGCAGGACGGCGAGTTCATCTACAAGGTGAAGCTGCGCGGCACCAA
CTTCCCCTCCGACGGCCCCGTAATGCAGAAGAAGACCATGGGCTGGGAGGCCTCCTCCGAGCGGATGTAC
CCCGAGGACGGCGCCCTGAAGGGCGAGATCAAGCAGAGGCTGAAGCTGAAGGACGGCGGCCACTACGACG
CTGAGGTCAAGACCACCTACAAGGCCAAGAAGCCCGTGCAGCTGCCCGGCGCCTACAACGTCAACATCAA
GTTGGACATCACCTCCCACAACGAGGACTACACCATCGTGGAACAGTACGAACGCGCCGAGGGCCGCCAC
TCCACCGGCGGCATGGACGAGCTGTACAAGCTCGAGTGAGCGCGCCACTTCGCCTTGGGCCCAATGATCC
GACCAGCAAAACTCGATGTACTTCCGAGGAACTGATGTGCATAATGCATCAGGCTGGTACATTAGATCCC
CGCTTACCGCGGGCAATATAGCAACACTAAAAACTCGATGTACTTCCGAGGAAGCGCAGTGCATAATGCT
GCGCAGTGTTGCCACATAACCACTATATTAACCATTTATCTAGCGGACGCCAAAAACTCAATGTATTTCT
GAGGAAGCGTGGTGCATAATGCCACGCAGCGTCTGCATAACTTTTATTATTTCTTTTATTAATCAACAAA
ATTTTGTTTTTAACATTTCAAAAAAAAAAAAAAAAAAAAAAAAAAAAAAAAGGGGAATTCCTCGATTAAT
TAAGCGGCCGCTCGAGAGCTCTAATTTGTGAGTTTAGTATACATGCATTTACTTATAATACAGTTTTTTA
GTTTTGCTGGCCGCATCTTCTCAAATATGCTTCCCAGCCTGCTTTTCTGTAACGTTCACCCTCTACCTTA
GCATCCCTTCCCTTTGCAAATAGTCCTCTTCCAACAATAATAATGTCAGATCCTGTAGAGACCACATCAT
CCACGGTTCTATACTGTTGACCCAATGCGTCTCCCTTGTCATCTAAACCCACACCGGGTGTCATAATCAA
CCAATCGTAACCTTCATCTCTTCCACCCATGTCTCTTTGAGCAATAAAGCCGATAACAAAATCTTTGTCG
CTCTTCGCAATGTCAACAGTACCCTTAGTATATTCTCCAGTAGATAGGGAGCCCTTGCATGACAATTCTG
CTAACATCAAAAGGCCTCTAGGTTCCTTTGTTACTTCTTCTGCCGCCTGCTTCAAACCGCTAACAATACC
TGGGCCCACCACACCGTGTGCATTCGTAATGTCTGCCCATTCTGCTATTCTGTATACACCCGCAGAGTAC
TGCAATTTGACTGTATTACCAATGTCAGCAAATTTTCTGTCTTCGAAGAGTAAAAAATTGTACTTGGCGG
ATAATGCCTTTAGCGGCTTAACTGTGCCCTCCATGGAAAAATCAATCAAGATATCCACATGTGTTTTTAG
TAAACAAATTTTGGGACCTAATGCTTCAACTAACTCCAGTAATTCCTTGGTGGTACGAACATCCAATGAA
GCACACAAGTTTGTTTGCTTTTCGTGCATGATATTAAATAGCTTGGCAGCAACAGGACTAGGATGAGTAG
CAGCACGTTCCTTATATGTAGCTTTCGACATGATTTATCTTCGTTTCGGTTTTTGTTCTGTGCAGTTGGG
TTAAGAATACTGGGCAATTTCATGTTTCTTCAACACTACATATGCGTATATATACCAATCTAAGTCTGTG
CTCCTTCCTTCGTTCTTCCTTCTGTTCGGAGATTACCGAATCAAAAAAATTTCAAGGAAACCGAAATCAA
AAAAAAGAATAAAAAAAAAATGATGAATTGAAAAGCACTTGTTACCCATCATTGAATTTTGAACATCCGA
ACCTGGGAGTTTTCCCTGAAACAGATAGTATATTTGAACCTGTATAATAATATATAGTCTAGCGCTTTAC
GGAAGACAATGTATGTATTTCGGTTCCTGGAGAAACTATTGCATCTATTGCATAGGTAATCTTGCACGTC
GCATCCCCGGTTCATTTTCTGCGTTTCCATCTTGCACTTCAATAGCATATCTTTGTTAACGAAGCATCTG
TGCTTCATTTTGTAGAACAAAAAAGCAACGCGAGAGCGCTAATTTTTCAAACAAAGAATCTGAGCTGCAT
TTTTACAGAACAGAAATGCAACGCGAAAGCGCTATTTTACCAACGAAGAATCTGTGCTTCATTTTTGTAA
AACAAAAATGCAACGCGAGAGCGCTAATTTTTCAAACAAAGAATCTGAGCTGCATTTTTACAGAACAGAA
ATGCAACGCGAGAGCGCTATTTTACCAACAAAGAATCTATACTTCCTTTTTGTTCTACAAAAATGCATCC
CGAGAGCGCTATTTTTCTAACAAAGCATCTTAGATTACTTTTTTTCTCCTTTGTGCGCTCTATAATGCAG
TCTCTTGATAACTTTTTGCACTGTAGGTCCGTTAAGGTTAGAAGAAGGCTACTTTGGTGTCTATCTTCTC
TTCCATAAAAAAAGCCTGACTCCACTTCCCGCGTTTACTGATTACTAGCGAAGCTGCGGGTGCATTTTTT
CAAGATAAAGGCATCCCCGATTATATTCTATACCGATGTGGATTGCGCATACTTTGTGAACAGAAAGTGA
TAGCGTTGATGATTCTTCATTGGTCAGAAAATTATGAACGGTTTCTTCTATTTTGTCTCTATATACTACG
TATAGGAAATGTTTACATTTTCGTATTGTTTTCGATTCACTCTATGAATAGTTCTTACTACAATTTTTTT
GTCTAAAGAGTAATACTAGAGATAAACATAAAAAATGTAGAGGTCGAGTTTAGATGCAAGTTCAAGGAGC
GAAAGGTGGATGGGTAGGTTATATAGGGATATAGCACAGAGATATATAGCAAAGAGATACTTTTGAGCAA
TGTTTGTGGAAGCGGTATTCGCAATATTTTAGTAGCTCGTTACAGTCCGGTGCGTTTTTGGTTTTTTGAA
AGTGCGTCTTCAGAGCGCTTTTGGTTTTCAAAAGCGCTCTGAAGTTCCTATACTTTCTAGCTAGAGAATA
GGAACTTCGGAATAGGAACTTCAAAGCGTTTCCGAAAACGAGCGCTTCCGAAAATGCAACGCGAGCTGCG
CACATACAGCTCACTGTTCACGTCGCACCTATATCTGCGTGTTGCCTGTATATATATATACATGAGAAGA
ACGGCATAGTGCGTGTTTATGCTTAAATGCGTTATGGTGCACTCTCAGTACAATCTGCTCTGATGCCGCA
TAGTTAAGCCAGCCCCGACACCCGCCAACACCCGCTGACGCGCCCTGACGGGCTTGTCTGCTCCCGGCAT
CCGCTTACAGACAAGCTGTGACCGTCTCCGGGAGCTGCATGTGTCAGAGGTTTTCACCGTCATCACCGAA
ACGCGCGAGACGAAAGGGCCTCGTGATACGCCTATTTTTATAGGTTAATGTCATGATAATAATGGTTTCT
TAGACGTCAGGTGGCACTTTTCGGGGAAATGTGCGCGGAACCCCTATTTGTTTATTTTTCTAAATACCTT
CAAATATGTATCCGCTCATGAGACAATAACCCTGATAAATGCTTCAATAATATTGAAAAAGGAAGAGTAT
GAGTATTCAACATTTCCGTGTCGCCCTTATTCCCTTTTTTGCGGCATTTTGCCTTCCTGTTTTTGCTCAC
CCAGAAACGCTGGTGAAAGTAAAAGATGCTGAAGATCAGTTGGGTGCACGAGTGGGTTACATCGAACTGG
ATCTCAACAGCGGTAAGATCCTTGAGAGTTTTCGCCCCGAAGAACGTTTTCCAATGATGAGCACTTTTAA
AGTTCTGCTATGTGGCGCGGTATTATCCCGTGTTGACGCCGGGCAAGAGCAACTCGGTCGCCGCATACAC
TATTCTCAGAATGACTTGGTTGAGTACTCACCAGTCACAGAAAAGCATCTTACGGATGGCATGACAGTAA
GAGAATTATGCAGTGCTGCCATAACCATGAGTGATAACACTGCGGCCAACTTACTTCTGACAACGATCGG
AGGACCGAAGGAGCTAACCGCTTTTTTGCACAACATGGGGGATCATGTAACTCGCCTTGATCGTTGGGAA
CCGGAGCTGAATGAAGCCATACCAAACGACGAGCGTGACACCACGATGCCTGTAGCAATGGCAACAACGT
TGCGCAAACTATTAACTGGCGAACTACTTACTCTAGCTTCCCGGCAACAATTAATAGACTGGATGGAGGC
GGATAAAGTTGCAGGACCACTTCTGCGCTCGGCCCTTCCGGCTGGCTGGTTTATTGCTGATAAATCTGGA
GCCGGTGAGCGTGGGTCTCGCGGTATCATTGCAGCACTGGGGCCAGATGGTAAGCCCTCCCGTATCGTAG
TTATCTACACGACGGGGAGTCAGGCAACTATGGATGAACGAAATAGACAGATCGCTGAGATAGGTGCCTC
ACTGATTAAGCATTGGTAACTGTCAGACCAAGTTTACTCATATATACTTTAGATTGATTTAAAACTTCAT
TTTTAATTTAAAAGGATCTAGGTGAAGATCCTTTTTGATAATCTCATGACCAAAATCCCTTAACGTGAGT
TTTCGTTCCACTGAGCGTCAGACCCCGTAGAAAAGATCAAAGGATCTTCTTGAGATCCTTTTTTTCTGCG
CGTAATCTGCTGCTTGCAAACAAAAAAACCACCGCTACCAGCGGTGGTTTGTTTGCCGGATCAAGAGCTA
CCAACTCTTTTTCCGAAGGTAACTGGCTTCAGCAGAGCGCAGATACCAAATACTGTCCTTCTAGTGTAGC
CGTAGTTAGGCCACCACTTCAAGAACTCTGTAGCACCGCCTACATACCTCGCTCTGCTAATCCTGTTACC
AGTGGCTGCTGCCAGTGGCGATAAGTCGTGTCTTACCGGGTTGGACTCAAGACGATAGTTACCGGATAAG
GCGCAGCGGTCGGGCTGAACGGGGGGTTCGTGCACACAGCCCAGCTTGGAGCGAACGACCTACACCGAAC
TGAGATACCTACAGCGTGAGCATTGAGAAAGCGCCACGCTTCCCGAAGGGAGAAAGGCGGACAGGTATCC
GGTAAGCGGCAGGGTCGGAACAGGAGAGCGCACGAGGGAGCTTCCAGGGGGAAACGCCTGGTATCTTTAT
AGTCCTGTCGGGTTTCGCCACCTCTGACTTGAGCGTCGATTTTTGTGATGCTCGTCAGGGGGGCGGAGCC
TATGGAAAAACGCCAGCAACGCGAGCTCGTATGGACATATTGTCGTTAGAACGCGGCTACAATTAATACA
TAACCTTATGTATCATACACATACGATTTAGGGGACACTATAGATTGACGGCGTAGTACACACTATTGAA
TCAAACAGCCGACCAATTGCACTACCATCACAATGGAGAAGCCAGTAGTAAACGTAGACGTAGACCCCCA
GAGTCCGTTTGTCGTGCAACTGCAAAAAAGCTTCCCGCAATTTGAGGTAGTAGCACAGCAGGTCACTCCA
AATGACCATGCTAATGCCAGAGCATTTTCGCATCTGGCCAGTAAACTAATCGAGCTGGAGGTTCCTACCA
CAGCGACGATCTTGGACATAGGCAGCGCACCGGCTCGTAGAATGTTTTCCGAGCACCAGTATCATTGTGT
CTGCCCCATGCGTAGTCCAGAAGACCCGGACCGCATGATGAAATACGCCAGTAAACTGGCGGAAAAAGCG
TGCAAGATTACAAACAAGAACTTGCATGAGAAGATTAAGGATCTCCGGACCGTACTTGATACGCCGGATG
CTGAAACACCATCGCTCTGCTTTCACAACGATGTTACCTGCAACATGCGTGCCGAATATTCCGTCATGCA
GGACGTGTATATCAACGCTCCCGGAACTATCTATCATCAGGCTATGAAAGGCGTGCGGACCCTGTACTGG
ATTGGCTTCGACACCACCCAGTTCATGTTCTCGGCTATGGCAGGTTCGTACCCTGCGTACAACACCAACT
GGGCCGACGAGAAAGTCCTTGAAGCGCGTAACATCGGACTTTGCAGCACAAAGCTGAGTGAAGGTAGGAC
AGGAAAATTGTCGATAATGAGGAAGAAGGAGTTGAAGCCCGGGTCGCGGGTTTATTTCTCCGTAGGATCG
ACACTTTATCCAGAACACAGAGCCAGCTTGCAGAGCTGGCATCTTCCATCGGTGTTCCACTTGAATGGAA
AGCAGTCGTACACTTGCCGCTGTGATACAGTGGTGAGTTGCGAAGGCTACGTAGTGAAGAAAATCACCAT
CAGTCCCGGGATCACGGGAGAAACCGTGGGATACGCGGTTACACACAATAGCGAGGGCTTCTTGCTATGC
AAAGTTACTGACACAGTAAAAGGAGAACGGGTATCGTTCCCTGTGTGCACGTACATCCCGGCCACCATAT
GCGATCAGATGACTGGTATAATGGCCACGGATATATCACCTGACGATGCACAAAAACTTCTGGTTGGGCT
CAACCAGCGAATTGTCATTAACGGTAGGACTAACAGGAACACCAACACCATGCAAAATTACCTTCTGCCG
ATCATAGCACAAGGGTTCAGCAAATGGGCTAAGGAGCGCAAGGATGATCTTGATAACGAGAAAATGCTGG
GTACTAGAGAACGCAAGCTTACGTATGGCTGCTTGTGGGCGTTTCGCACTAAGAAAGTACATTCGTTTTA
TCGCCCACCTGGAACGCAGACCTGCGTAAAAGTCCCAGCCTCTTTTAGCGCTTTTCCCATGTCGTCCGTA
TGGACGACCTCTTTGCCCATGTCGCTGAGGCAGAAATTGAAACTGGCATTGCAACCAAAGAAGGAGGAAA
AACTGCTGCAGGTCTCGGAGGAATTAGTCATGGAGGCCAAGGCTGCTTTTGAGGATGCTCAGGAGGAAGC
CAGAGCGGAGAAGCTCCGAGAAGCACTTCCACCATTAGTGGCAGACAAAGGCATCGAGGCAGCCGCAGAA
GTTGTCTGCGAAGTGGAGGGGCTCCAGGCGGACATCGGAGCAGCATTAGTTGAAACCCCGCGCGGTCACG
TAAGGATAATACCTCAAGCAAATGACCGTATGATCGGACAGTATATCGTTGTCTCGCCAAACTCTGTGCT
GAAGAATGCCAAACTCGCACCAGCGCACCCGCTAGCAGATCAGGTTAAGATCATAACACACTCCGGAAGA
TCAGGAAGGTACGCGGTCGAACCATACGACGCTAAAGTACTGATGCCAGCAGGAGGTGCCGTACCATGGC
CAGAATTCCTAGCACTGAGTGAGAGCGCCACGTTAGTGTACAACGAAAGAGAGTTTGTGAACCGCAAACT
ATACCACATTGCCATGCATGGCCCCGCCAAGAATACAGAAGAGGAGCAGTACAAGGTTACAAAGGCAGAG
CTTGCAGAAACAGAGTACGTGTTTGACGTGGACAAGAAGCGTTGCGTTAAGAAGGAAGAAGCCTCAGGTC
TGGTCCTCTCGGGAGAACTGACCAACCCTCCCTATCATGAGCTAGCTCTGGAGGGACTGAAGACCCGACC
TGCGGTCCCGTACAAGGTCGAAACAATAGGAGTGATAGGCACACCGGGGTCGGGCAAGTCAGCTATTATC
AAGTCAACTGTCACGGCACGAGATCTTGTTACCAGCGGAAAGAAAGAAAATTGTCGCGAAATTGAGGCCG
ACGTGCTAAGACTGAGGGGTATGCAGATTACGTCGAAGACAGTAGATTCGGTTATGCTCAACGGATGCCA
CAAAGCCGTAGAAGTGCTGTACGTTGACGAAGCGTTCGCGTGCCACGCAGGAGCACTACTTGCCTTGATT
GCTATCGTCAGGCCCCGCAAGAAGGTAGTACTATGCGGAGACCCCATGCAATGCGGATTCTTCAACATGA
TGCAACTAAAGGTACATTTCAATCACCCTGAAAAAGACATATGCACCAAGACATTCTACAAGTATATCTC
CCGGCGTTGCACACAGCCAGTTACAGCTATTGTATCGACACTGCATTACGATGGAAAGATGAAAACCACG
AACCCGTGCAAGAAGAACATTGAAATCGATATTACAGGGGCCACAAAGCCGAAGCCAGGGGATATCATCC
TGACATGTTTCCGCGGGTGGGTTAAGCAATTGCAAATCGACTATCCCGGACATGAAGTAATGACAGCCGC
GGCCTCACAAGGGCTAACCAGAAAAGGAGTGTATGCCGTCCGGCAAAAAGTCAATGAAAACCCACTGTAC
GCGATCACATCAGAGCATGTGAACGTGTTGCTCACCCGCACTGAGGACAGGCTAGTGTGGAAAACCTTGC
AGGGCGACCCATGGATTAAGCAGCCCACTAACATACCTAAAGGAAACTTTCAGGCTACTATAGAGGACTG
GGAAGCTGAACACAAGGGAATAATTGCTGCAATAAACAGCCCCACTCCCCGTGCCAATCCGTTCAGCTGC
AAGACCAACGTTTGCTGGGCGAAAGCATTGGAACCGATACTAGCCACGGCCGGTATCGTACTTACCGGTT
GCCAGTGGAGCGAACTGTTCCCACAGTTTGCGGATGACAAACCACATTCGGCCATTTACGCCTTAGACGT
AATTTGCATTAAGTTTTTCGGCATGGACTTGACAAGCGGACTGTTTTCTAAACAGAGCATCCCACTAACG
TACCATCCCGCCGATTCAGCGAGGCCGGTAGCTCATTGGGACAACAGCCCAGGAACCCGCAAGTATGGGT
ACGATCACGCCATTGCCGCCGAACTCTCCCGTAGATTTCCGGTGTTCCAGCTAGCTGGGAAGGGCACACA
ACTTGATTTGCAGACGGGGAGAACCAGAGTTATCTCTGCACAGCATAACCTGGTCCCGGTGAACCGCAAT
CTTCCTCACGCCTTAGTCCCCGAGTACAAGGAGAAGCAACCCGGCCCGGTCAAAAAATTCTTGAACCAGT
TCAAACACCACTCAGTACTTGTGGTATCAGAGGAAAAAATTGAAGCTCCCCGTAAGAGAATCGAATGGAT
CGCCCCGATTGGCATAGCCGGTGCAGATAAGAACTACAACCTGGCTTTCGGGTTTCCGCCGCAGGCACGG
TACGACCTGGTGTTCATCAACATTGGAACTAAATACAGAAACCACCACTTTCAGCAGTGCGAAGACCATG
CGGCGACCTTAAAAACCCTTTCGCGTTCGGCCCTGAATTGCCTTAACCCAGGAGGCACCCTCGTGGTGAA
GTCCTATGGCTACGCCGACCGCAACAGTGAGGACGTAGTCACCGCTCTTGCCAGAAAGTTTGTCAGGGTG
TCTGCAGCGAGACCAGATTGTGTCTCAAGCAATACAGAAATGTACCTGATTTTCCGACAACTAGACAACA
GCCGTACACGGCAATTCACCCCGCACCATCTGAATTGCGTGATTTCGTCCGTGTATGAGGGTACAAGAGA
TGGAGTTGGAGCCGCGCCGTCATACCGCACCAAAAGGGAGAATATTGCTGACTGTCAAGAGGAAGCAGTT
GTCAACGCAGCCAATCCGCTGGGTAGACCAGGCGAAGGAGTCTGCCGTGCCATCTATAAACGTTGGCCGA
CCAGTTTTACCGATTCAGCCACGGAGACAGGCACCGCAAGAATGACTGTGTGCCTAGGAAAGAAAGTGAT
CCACGCGGTCGGCCCTGATTTCCGGAAGCACCCAGAAGCAGAAGCCTTGAAATTGCTACAAAACGCCTAC
CATGCAGTGGCAGACTTAGTAAATGAACATAACATCAAGTCTGTCGCCATTCCACTGCTATCTACAGGCA
TTTACGCAGCCGGAAAAGACCGCCTTGAAGTATCACTTAACTGCTTGACAACCGCGCTAGACAGAACTGA
CGCGGACGTAACCATCTATTGCCTGGATAAGAAGTGGAAGGAAAGAATCGACGCGGCACTCCAACTTAAG
GAGTCTGTAACAGAGCTGAAGGATGAAGATATGGAGATCGACGATGAGTTAGTATGGATTCATCCAGACA
GTTGCTTGAAGGGAAGAAAGGGATTCAGTACTACAAAAGGAAAATTGTATTCGTACTTCGAAGGCACCAA
ATTCCATCAAGCAGCAAAAGACATGGCGGAGATAAAGGTCCTGTTCCCTAATGACCAGGAAAGTAATGAA
CAACTGTGTGCCTACATATTGGGTGAGACCATGGAAGCAATCCGCGAAAAGTGCCCGGTCGACCATAACC
CGTCGTCTAGCCCGCCCAAAACGTTGCCGTGCCTTTGCATGTATGCCATGACGCCAGAAAGGGTCCACAG
ACTTAGAAGCAATAACGTCAAAGAAGTTACAGTATGCTCCTCCACCCCCCTTCCTAAGCACAAAATTAAG
AATGTTCAGAAGGTTCAGTGCACGAAAGTAGTCCTGTTTAATCCGCACACTCCCGCATTCGTTCCCGCCC
GTAAGTACATAGAAGTGCCAGAACAGCCTACCGCTCCTCCTGCACAGGCCGAGGAGGCCCCCGAAGTTGT
AGCGACACCGTCACCATCTACAGCTGATAACACCTCGCTTGATGTCACAGACATCTCACTGGATATGGAT
GACAGTAGCGAAGGCTCACTTTTTTCGAGCTTTAGCGGATCGGACAACTCTATTACTAGTATGGACAGTT
GGTCGTCAGGACCTAGTTCACTAGAGATAGTAGACCGAAGGCAGGTGGTGGTGGCTGACGTTCATGCCGT
CCAAGAGCCTGCCCCTATTCCACCGCCAAGGCTAAAGAAGATGGCCCGCCTGGCAGCGGCAAGAAAAGAG
CCCACTCCACCGGCAAGCAATAGCTCTGAGTCCCTCCACCTCTCTTTTGGTGGGGTATCCATGTCCCTCG
GATCAATTTTCGACGGAGAGACGGCCCGCCAGGCAGCGGTACAACCCCTGGCAACAGGCCCCACGGATGT
GCCTATGTCTTTCGGATCGTTTTCCGACGGAGAGATTGATGAGCTGAGCCGCAGAGTAACTGAGTCCGAA
CCCGTCCTGTTTGGATCATTTGAACCGGGCGAAGTGAACTCAATTATATCGTCCCGATCAGCCGTATCTT
TTCCACTACGCAAGCAGAGACGTAGACGCAGGAGCAGGAGGACTGAATACTGACTAACCGGGGTAGGTGG
GTACATATTTTCGACGGACACAGGCCCTGGGCACTTGCAAAAGAAGTCCGTTCTGCAGAACCAGCTTACA
GAACCGACCTTGGAGCGCAATGTCCTGGAAAGAATTCATGCCCCGGTGCTCGACACGTCGAAAGAGGAAC
AACTCAAACTCAGGTACCAGATGATGCCCACCGAAGCCAACAAAAGTAGGTACCAGTCTCGTAAAGTAGA
AAATCAGAAAGCCATAACCACTGAGCGACTACTGTCAGGACTACGACTGTATAACTCTGCCACAGATCAG
CCAGAATGCTATAAGATCACCTATCCGAAACCATTGTACTCCAGTAGCGTACCGGCGAACTACTCCGATC
CACAGTTCGCTGTAGCTGTCTGTAACAACTATCTGCATGAGAACTATCCGACAGTAGCATCTTATCAGAT
TACTGACGAGTACGATGCTTACTTGGATATGGTAGACGGGACAGTCGCCTGCCTGGATACTGCAACCTTC
TGCCCCGCTAAGCTTAGAAGTTACCCGAAAAAACATGAGTATAGAGCCCCGAATATCCGCAGTGCGGTTC
CATCAGCGATGCAGAACACGCTACAAAATGTGCTCATTGCCGCAACTAAAAGAAATTGCAACGTCACGCA
GATGCGTGAACTGCCAACACTGGACTCAGCGACATTCAATGTCGAATGCTTTCGAAAATATGCATGTAAT
GACGAGTATTGGGAGGAGTTCGCTCGGAAGCCAATTAGGATTACCACTGAGTTTGTCACCGCATATGTAG
CTAGACTGAAAGGCCCTAAGGCCGCCGCACTATTTGCAAAGACGTATAATTTGGTCCCATTGCAAGAAGT
GCCTATGGATAGATTCGTCATGGACATGAAAAGAGACGTGAAAGTTACACCAGGCACGAAACACACAGAA
GAAAGACCGAAAGTACAAGTGATACAAGCCGCAGAACCCCTGGCGACTGCTTACTTATGCGGGATTCACC
GGGAATTAGTGCGTAGGCTTACGGCCGTCTTGCTTCCAAACATTCACACGCTTTTTGACATGTCGGCGGA
GGATTTTGATGCAATCATAGCAGAACACTTCAAGCAAGGCGACCCGGTACTGGAGACGGATATCGCATCA
TTCGACAAAAGCCAAGACGACGCTATGGCGTTAACCGGTCTGATGATCTTGGAGGACCTGGGTGTGGATC
AACCACTACTCGACTTGATCGAGTGCGCCTTTGGAGAAATATCATCCACCCATCTACCTACGGGTACTCG
TTTTAAATTCGGGGCGATGATGAAATCCGGAATGTTCCTCACACTTTTTGTCAACACAGTTTTGAATGTC
GTTATCGCCAGCAGAGTACTAGAAGAGCGGCTTAAAACGTCCAGATGTGCAGCGTTCATTGGCGACGACA
ACATCATACATGGAGTAGTATCTGACAAAGAAATGGCTGAGAGGTGCGCCACCTGGCTCAACATGGAGGT
TAAGATCATCGACGCAGTCATCGGTGAGAGACCACCTTACTTCTGCGGCGGATTTATCTTGCAAGATTCG
GTTACTTCCACAGCGTGCCGCGTGGC
Features (pLannotate 1.2.2; 13 found; start..end, strand, type, name):
    345..1052    +  CDS            mCherry: mCherry is a basic (constitutively fluorescent) red fluorescent protein published in 2004, derived from Discosoma sp.. It is reported to be a very rapidly-maturing monomer with low acid sensitivity.
   1059..1766    +  CDS            mCherry: mCherry is a basic (constitutively fluorescent) red fluorescent protein published in 2004, derived from Discosoma sp.. It is reported to be a very rapidly-maturing monomer with low acid sensitivity.
   1773..2480    +  CDS            mCherry: mCherry is a basic (constitutively fluorescent) red fluorescent protein published in 2004, derived from Discosoma sp.. It is reported to be a very rapidly-maturing monomer with low acid sensitivity.
   2938..3741    -  CDS            URA3: orotidine-5'-phosphate decarboxylase, required for uracil biosynthesis; S. cerevisiae URA3; yeast auxotrophic marker, counterselectable with 5-fluoroorotic acid (5-FOA)
   3742..3952    -  promoter       URA3 promoter: S. cerevisiae URA3
   3957..4034    +  CDS            RAF1 (fragment): RAF_YEAST - Experimental evidence at transcript level: Swiss-Prot protein existence level 2. Antagonizes transcriptional repression of recombinase FLP by REP1-REP2. May play a role in plasmid partitioning. From Saccharomyces cerevisiae (strain ATCC 204508 / S288c) (Baker's yeast).
   4188..5352    -  rep_origin     2μ ori: yeast 2μ plasmid origin of replication
   5353..5402    -  misc_feature   bom (fragment): basis of mobility region from pBR322
   5504..5539    -  CDS            rop (fragment): Rop protein, which maintains plasmids at low copy number; rop
   5675..5738    +  promoter       AmpR promoter: bla
   5739..6599    +  CDS            AmpR: β-lactamase; bla; confers resistance to ampicillin, carbenicillin, and related antibiotics
   6770..7358    +  rep_origin     ori: high-copy-number ColE1/pMB1/pBR322/pUC origin of replication
   7523..265     +  CDS            POLN_SINDV (across the origin): Experimental evidence at protein level: Swiss-Prot protein existence level 1. [RNA-directed RNA polymerase nsP4]: RNA dependent RNA polymerase (PubMed:8107248, PubMed:7517863, PubMed:19036396). Replicates genomic and antigenomic RNA by recognizing replications specific signals. The early replication complex formed by the polyprotein P123 and nsP4 synthesizes minus-strand RNAs (PubMed:8107248, PubMed:7517863, PubMed:2529379). The late replication complex composed of fully processed nsP1-nsP4 is responsible for the production of genomic and subgenomic plus-strand RNAs (PubMed:8107248, PubMed:751
