[The description below was written by a language model from this plasmid's Addgene catalogue record and pLannotate feature annotations shown in this document.]
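Description:
pJJH1295 is a triple shuttle vector built on the Sindbis virus replicon plasmid pSinRep5, designed to be handled in bacteria and yeast and ultimately used for Sindbis virus-mediated gene delivery to mammalian cells, with neurons being the target named in the associated publication title. In E. coli it is maintained by a high-copy ColE1/pUC-type origin and selected with ampicillin through the bla gene and its promoter; short remnants of the pBR322 bom and rop regions are also detected. For Saccharomyces cerevisiae, the plasmid carries the 2μ origin of replication (with an adjacent fragment of the 2μ RAF1 gene) and the URA3 gene under its own promoter. URA3 provides uracil prototrophy selection and can be counterselected with 5-fluoroorotic acid. The yeast module presumably allows construct assembly by in vivo recombination, although the record does not state this explicitly.

The viral component is the Sindbis nonstructural polyprotein coding region (nsP1–nsP4), which spans the numbering origin of the circular sequence and encodes the RNA-dependent RNA replicase that amplifies replicon RNA and produces subgenomic transcripts. Immediately downstream lie three tandem copies of mCherry, a monomeric red fluorescent protein, placed head to tail to give a bright triple reporter for labelling infected cells. In pSinRep5-type vectors the payload is normally driven by the viral subgenomic promoter, but no promoter for the insert is annotated in the feature table. The catalogue gives a total size of 12,640 bp, whereas the annotated depositor sequence is 14,796 nt; the record does not explain this discrepancy.
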