Addgene plasmid #36914: pJJH1295
Depositing lab: Jürgen Heinisch. Depositing organization: Universitaet Osnabrueck. Publication: Triple mammalian/yeast/bacterial shuttle vectors for single and combined Lentivirus- and Sindbis virus-mediated infections of neurons. Bakota L, Brandt R, Heinisch JJ. Mol Genet Genomics. 2012 Apr;287(4):313-24. Epub 2012 Feb 12. 10.1007/s00438-012-0680-1 PubMed 22327349.
Backbone
  Vector backbone: pSinRep5
  Backbone size w/o insert (bp): 9951
  Total vector size (bp): 12640
  Vector type: Mammalian Expression, Bacterial Expression, Yeast Expression
  Selectable markers: URA3
Growth in bacteria
  Bacterial resistance: Ampicillin, 100 μg/mL
  Growth temperature: 37°C
  Growth strain: DH5alpha
  Copy number: High Copy
Gene/Insert
  Gene/Insert name: 3x mCherry
  Species: S. cerevisiae (budding yeast), Synthetic
  Insert size (bp): 2144
Terms and licenses: Academic/Nonprofit Terms; Industry Terms: Not Available to Industry
How to cite: pJJH1295 was a gift from Jürgen Heinisch (Addgene plasmid # 36914 ; http://n2t.net/addgene:36914 ; RRID:Addgene_36914)
