>Addgene plasmid #36914 | pJJH1295 | addgene partial sequence | sequence record 49943 | pSinRep5-R 5'-AGAACGAAGGAAGGAGCACA-3'
ATTGCCCAGTATTCTTAACCCAACTGCACAGAACAAAAACCGAAACGAAGATAAATCATGTCGAAAGCTA
CATATAAGGAACGTGCTGCTACTCATCCTAGTCCTGTTGCTGCCAAGCTATTTAATATCATGCACGAAAA
GCAAACAAACTTGTGTGCTTCATTGGATGTTCGTACCACCAAGGAATTACTGGAGTTAGTTGAAGCATTA
GGTCCCAAAATTTGTTTACTAAAAACACATGTGGATATCTTGACTGATTTTTCCATGGAGGGCACAGTTA
AGCCGCTAAAGGCATTATCCGCCAAGTACAATTTTTTACTCTTCGAAGACAGAAAATTTGCTGACATTGG
TAATACAGTCAAATTGCAGTACTCTGCGGGTGTATACAGAATAGCAGAATGGGCAGACATTACGAATGCA
CACGGTGTGGTGGGCCCAGGTATTGTTAGCGGTTTGAAGCAGGCGGCAGAAGAAGTAACAAAGGAACCTA
GAGGCCTTTTGATGTTAGCAGAATTGTCATGCAAGGGCTCCCTATCTACTGGAGAATATACTAAGGGTAC
TGTTGACATTGCGAAGAGCGACAAAGATTTTGTTATCGGCTTTATTGCTCAAAGAGACATGGGTGGAAGA
GATGAAGGTTACGATTGGTTGATTATGACACCCGGTGTGGGTTTAGATGACAAGGGAGACGCATTGGGTC
AACAGTATAGAACCGTGGATGATGTGGTCTCTACAGGATCTGACATTATTATTGTTGGAAGAGGACTATT
TGCAAAGGGAAGGGATGCTAAGG
