>Addgene plasmid #36914 | pJJH1295 | addgene partial sequence | sequence record 51334 | pSinRep5-R2 5'-ATTATGCACTGCGCTTCCTC-3'
TCCTCGGAAGTACATCGAGTTTTGCTGGTCGGATCATTGGGCCCAAGGCGAAGTGGCGCGCTCACTCGAG
CTTGTACAGCTCGTCCATGCCGCCGGTGGAGTGGCGGCCCTCGGCGCGTTCGTACTGTTCCACGATGGTG
TAGTCCTCGTTGTGGGAGGTGATGTCCAACTTGATGTTGACGTTGTAGGCGCCGGGCAGCTGCACGGGCT
TCTTGGCCTTGTAGGTGGTCTTGACCTCAGCGTCGTAGTGGCCGCCGTCCTTCAGCTTCAGCCTCTGCTT
GATCTCGCCCTTCAGGGCGCCGTCCTCGGGGTACATCCGCTCGGAGGAGGCCTCCCAGCCCATGGTCTTC
TTCTGCATTACGGGGCCGTCGGAGGGGAAGTTGGTGCCGCGCAGCTTCACCTTGTAGATGAACTCGCCGT
CCTGCAGGGAGGAGTCCTGGGTCACGGTCACCACGCCGCCGTCCTCGAAGTTCATCACGCGCTCCCACTT
GAAGCCCTCGGGGAAGGACAGCTTCAAGTAGTCGGGGATGTCGGCGGGGTGCTTCACGTAGGCCTTGGAG
CCGTACATGAACTGAGGGGACAGGATGTCCCAGGCGAAGGGCAGGGGGCCACCCTTGGTCACCTTCAGCT
TGGCGGT
